>Addgene plasmid #81852 | pDONR223_BAP1_WT | addgene full sequence | sequence record 168752 | Addgene NGS Result
GGCAGTTCCCTACTCTCGCGTTAACGCTAGCATGGATGTTTTCCCAGTCACGACGTTGTAAAACGACGGC
CAGTCTTAAGCTCGGGCCCCAAATAATGATTTTATTTTGACTGATAGTGACCTGTTCGTTGCAACAAATT
GATGAGCAATGCTTTTTTATAATGCCAACTTTGTACAAAAAAGTTGGCACCATGAATAAGGGC
[2133 nt withheld, positions 204-2336]
GACCGGCGGAAACGCTCTCGCCCCTACAAGGCCAAGCGCCAGTGATTGCCAACTTTCTTGTACAAAGTTG
GCATTATAAGAAAGCATTGCTTATCAATTTGTTGCAACGAACAGGTCACTATCAGTCAAAATAAAATCAT
TATTTGCCATCCAGCTGATATCCCCTATAGTGAGTCGTATTACATGGTCATAGCTGTTTCCTGGCAGCTC
TGGCCCGTGTCTCAAAATCTCTGATGTTACATTGCACAAGATAAAAATATATCATCATGCCTCCTCTAGA
CCAGCCAGGACAGAAATGCCTCGACTTCGCTGCTACCCAAGGTTGCCGGGTGACGCACACCGTGGAAACG
GATGAAGGCACGAACCCAGTGGACATAAGCCTGTTCGGTTCGTAAGCTGTAATGCAAGTAGCGTATGCGC
TCACGCAACTGGTCCAGAACCTTGACCGAACGCAGCGGTGGTAACGGCGCAGTGGCGGTTTTCATGGCTT
GTTATGACTGTTTTTTTGGGGTACAGTCTATGCCTCGGGCATCCAAGCAGCAAGCGCGTTACGCCGTGGG
TCGATGTTTGATGTTATGGAGCAGCAACGATGTTACGCAGCAGGGCAGTCGCCCTAAAACAAAGTTAAAC
ATTATGAGGGAAGCGGTGATCGCCGAAGTATCGACTCAACTATCAGAGGTAGTTGGCGTCATCGAGCGCC
ATCTCGAACCGACGTTGCTGGCCGTACATTTGTACGGCTCCGCAGTGGATGGCGGCCTGAAGCCACACAG
TGATATTGATTTGCTGGTTACGGTGACCGTAAGGCTTGATGAAACAACGCGGCGAGCTTTGATCAACGAC
CTTTTGGAAACTTCGGCTTCCCCTGGAGAGAGCGAGATTCTCCGCGCTGTAGAAGTCACCATTGTTGTGC
ACGACGACATCATTCCGTGGCGTTATCCAGCTAAGCGCGAACTGCAATTTGGAGAATGGCAGCGCAATGA
CATTCTTGCAGGTATCTTCGAGCCAGCCACGATCGACATTGATCTGGCTATCTTGCTGACAAAAGCAAGA
GAACATAGCGTTGCCTTGGTAGGTCCAGCGGCGGAGGAACTCTTTGATCCGGTTCCTGAACAGGATCTAT
TTGAGGCGCTAAATGAAACCTTAACGCTATGGAACTCGCCGCCCGACTGGGCTGGCGATGAGCGAAATGT
AGTGCTTACGTTGTCCCGCATTTGGTACAGCGCAGTAACCGGCAAAATCGCGCCGAAGGATGTCGCTGCC
GACTGGGCAATGGAGCGCCTGCCGGCCCAGTATCAGCCCGTCATACTTGAAGCTAGACAGGCTTATCTTG
GACAAGAAGAAGATCGCTTGGCCTCGCGCGCAGATCAGTTGGAAGAATTTGTCCACTACGTGAAAGGCGA
GATCACCAAGGTAGTCGGCAAATAACCCTCGAGCCACCCATGACCAAAATCCCTTAACGTGAGTTACGCG
TCGTTCCACTGAGCGTCAGACCCCGTAGAAAAGATCAAAGGATCTTCTTGAGATCCTTTTTTTCTGCGCG
TAATCTGCTGCTTGCAAACAAAAAAACCACCGCTACCAGCGGTGGTTTGTTTGCCGGATCAAGAGCTACC
AACTCTTTTTCCGAAGGTAACTGGCTTCAGCAGAGCGCAGATACCAAATACTGTTCTTCTAGTGTAGCCG
TAGTTAGGCCACCACTTCAAGAACTCTGTAGCACCGCCTACATACCTCGCTCTGCTAATCCTGTTACCAG
TGGCTGCTGCCAGTGGCGATAAGTCGTGTCTTACCGGGTTGGACTCAAGACGATAGTTACCGGATAAGGC
GCAGCGGTCGGGCTGAACGGGGGGTTCGTGCACACAGCCCAGCTTGGAGCGAACGACCTACACCGAACTG
AGATACCTACAGCGTGAGCTATGAGAAAGCGCCACGCTTCCCGAAGGGAGAAAGGCGGACAGGTATCCGG
TAAGCGGCAGGGTCGGAACAGGAGAGCGCACGAGGGAGCTTCCAGGGGGAAACGCCTGGTATCTTTATAG
TCCTGTCGGGTTTCGCCACCTCTGACTTGAGCGTCGATTTTTGTGATGCTCGTCAGGGGGGCGGAGCCTA
TGGAAAAACGCCAGCAACGCGGCCTTTTTACGGTTCCTGGCCTTTTGCTGGCCTTTTGCTCACATGTTCT
TTCCTGCGTTATCCCCTGATTCTGTGGATAACCGTATTACCGCCTTTGAGTGAGCTGATACCGCTCGCCG
CAGCCGAACGACCGAGCGCAGCGAGTCAGTGAGCGAGGAAGCGGAAGAGCGCCCAATACGCAAACCGCCT
CTCCCCGCGCGTTGGCCGATTCATTAATGCAGCTGGCACGACAGGTTTCCCGACTGGAAAGCGGGCAGTG
AGCGCAACGCAATTAATACGCGTACCGCTAGCCAGGAAGAGTTTGTAGAAACGCAAAAAGGCCATCCGTC
AGGATGGCCTTCTGCTTAGTTTGATGCCTGGCAGTTTATGGCGGGCGTCCTGCCCGCCACCCTCCGGGCC
GTTGCTTCACAACGTTCAAATCCGCTCCCGGCGGATTTGTCCTACTCAGGAGAGCGTTCACCGACAAACA
ACAGATAAAACGAAAGGCCCAGTCTTCCGACTGAGCCTTTCGTTTTATTTGATGCCT
Features (pLannotate 1.2.2; 12 found; start..end, strand, type, name):
     38..74      -  CDS            lacZα (fragment): LacZα fragment of β-galactosidase; lacZ fragment
     91..186     +  protein_bind   attL3: mutant version of attL; recombination site for the Gateway® LR reaction LR Clonase™
    192..2378    +  CDS            BAP1 (sequence partly withheld): BAP1_HUMAN - Also known as KIAA0272 From Homo sapiens (Human).
   2386..2481    -  protein_bind   attL3: mutant version of attL; recombination site for the Gateway® LR reaction LR Clonase™
   2500..2518    -  promoter       T7 promoter: promoter for bacteriophage T7 RNA polymerase
   2708..2731    +  promoter       Pc promoter (fragment): intI1 (promoter lies within the coding sequence); class 1 integron promoter
   2907..2963    +  CDS            GmR (fragment): gentamycin acetyltransferase; aacC1; confers resistance to gentamycin
   2970..3761    +  CDS            SmR: aminoglycoside adenylyltransferase (Murphy, 1985); aadA; confers resistance to spectinomycin and streptomycin
   3854..4442    +  rep_origin     ori: high-copy-number ColE1/pMB1/pBR322/pUC origin of replication
   4625..4717    +  CDS            lacI (fragment): lac repressor; lacI; The lac repressor binds to the lac operator to inhibit transcription in E. coli. This inhibition can be relieved by adding lactose or isopropyl-β-D-thiogalactopyranoside (IPTG).
   4772..4799    -  terminator     rrnB T2 terminator: transcription terminator T2 from the E. coli rrnB gene
   4931..4974    +  terminator     rrnB T1 terminator: Escherichia coli rrnB; transcription terminator T1 from the E. coli rrnB gene
