[The description below was written by a language model from this plasmid's Addgene catalogue record and pLannotate feature annotations shown in this document.]
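Description:
pDONR223_BAP1_WT is a Gateway entry clone built on the Invitrogen pDONR223 backbone, carrying the wild-type human BAP1 open reading frame (BRCA1-associated protein 1, a ubiquitin C-terminal hydrolase-family deubiquitinase). It is a purely bacterial shuttle plasmid. The sequenced record is about 5 kb and replicates in E. coli from a high-copy ColE1/pUC-type origin. Selection is by spectinomycin through the aadA (SmR) aminoglycoside adenylyltransferase gene, which sits downstream of a fragment of a class 1 integron Pc promoter and a remnant of a gentamicin resistance gene. rrnB T1 and T2 terminators lie upstream of the cloning region and help insulate it from read-through transcription. The short lacZα and lacI fragments in the annotation are backbone remnants with no functional role.

The BAP1 coding sequence of roughly 2.2 kb is flanked on both sides by attL recombination sites. The automated annotation labels both as an attL variant. These sites are the substrates for the LR Clonase reaction that moves the ORF directionally into any attR-containing destination vector. The record lists no promoter for the insert, so BAP1 is not meant to be expressed from this plasmid. The only promoter nearby is a T7 promoter outside the downstream att site, pointing back toward the insert in antisense orientation. The clone is in the "closed" configuration, with a stop codon immediately after the insert, so it yields native or N-terminally tagged protein but not C-terminal fusions after transfer. It belongs to the Target Accelerator Plasmid Collection, where it serves as the wild-type reference for functional studies of cancer-associated gene variants.
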