Addgene plasmid #81852: pDONR223_BAP1_WT
Purpose: Gateway Donor vector containing BAP1 , part of the Target Accelerator Plasmid Collection.
Depositing lab: Jesse Boehm & William Hahn & David Root. Depositing organization: Broad Institute. Publication: Systematic Functional Interrogation of Rare Cancer Variants Identifies Oncogenic Alleles. Kim E, Ilic N, Shrestha Y, Zou L, Kamburov A, Zhu C, Yang X, Lubonja R, Tran N, Nguyen C, Lawrence MS, Piccioni F, Bagul M, Doench JG, Chouinard CR, Wu X, Hogstrom L, Natoli T, Tamayo P, Horn H, Corsello SM, Lage K, Root DE, Subramanian A, Golub TR, Getz G, Boehm JS, Hahn WC. Cancer Discov. 2016 Jul;6(7):714-26. doi: 10.1158/2159-8290.CD-16-0160. Epub 2016 May 4. PubMed 27147599.
Backbone
  Vector backbone: pDONR223
  Backbone manufacturer: Invitrogen
  Backbone size w/o insert (bp): 2790
  Vector type: Gateway Entry vector
Growth in bacteria
  Bacterial resistance: Spectinomycin, 50 μg/mL
  Growth temperature: 37°C
  Growth strain: DH5alpha
  Copy number: High Copy
Gene/Insert
  Gene/Insert name: BAP1
  Species: H. sapiens (human)
  Mutation: WT
  GenBank ID: NM_004656.3
  Entrez Gene: BAP1 (a.k.a. HUCEP-13, KURIS, TPDS1, UBM2, UCHL2, UVM2, hucep-6)
  Promoter: None
  Cloning method: Gateway Cloning
  Sequencing primers: 5′ M13pUC-fwd; 3′ M13-Rev
Terms and licenses: Academic/Nonprofit Terms; Industry Terms: Not Available to Industry
Depositor comments: Closed state: stop codon immediately follows insert
How to cite: pDONR223_BAP1_WT was a gift from Jesse Boehm & William Hahn & David Root (Addgene plasmid # 81852 ; http://n2t.net/addgene:81852 ; RRID:Addgene_81852)
