>Addgene plasmid #81852 | pDONR223_BAP1_WT | depositor partial sequence | sequence record 155171 | Insert sequence
ATGAATAAGGGC
[2133 nt withheld, positions 13-2145]
GACCGGCGGAAACGCTCTCGCCCCTACAAGGCCAAGCGCCAG
